>Addgene plasmid #144844 | TFORF3368 | addgene full sequence | sequence record 404412 | Addgene NGS Result
TTAATGTAGTCTTATGCAATACTCTTGTAGTCTTGCAACATGGTAACGATGAGTTAGCAACATGCCTTAC
AAGGAGAGAAAAAGCACCGTGCATGCCGATTGGTGGAAGTAAGGTGGTACGATCGTGCCTTATTAGGAAG
GCAACAGACGGGTCTGACATGGATTGGACGAACCACTGAATTGCCGCATTGCAGAGATATTGTATTTAAG
TGCCTAGCTCGATACATAAACGGGTCTCTCTGGTTAGACCAGATCTGAGCCTGGGAGCTCTCTGGCTAAC
TAGGGAACCCACTGCTTAAGCCTCAATAAAGCTTGCCTTGAGTGCTTCAAGTAGTGTGTGCCCGTCTGTT
GTGTGACTCTGGTAACTAGAGATCCCTCAGACCCTTTTAGTCAGTGTGGAAAATCTCTAGCAGTGGCGCC
CGAACAGGGACTTGAAAGCGAAAGGGAAACCAGAGGAGCTCTCTCGACGCAGGACTCGGCTTGCTGAAGC
GCGCACGGCAAGAGGCGAGGGGCGGCGACTGGTGAGTACGCCAAAAATTTTGACTAGCGGAGGCTAGAAG
GAGAGAGATGGGTGCGAGAGCGTCAGTATTAAGCGGGGGAGAATTAGATCGCGATGGGAAAAAATTCGGT
TAAGGCCAGGGGGAAAGAAAAAATATAAATTAAAACATATAGTATGGGCAAGCAGGGAGCTAGAACGATT
CGCAGTTAATCCTGGCCTGTTAGAAACATCAGAAGGCTGTAGACAAATACTGGGACAGCTACAACCATCC
CTTCAGACAGGATCAGAAGAACTTAGATCATTATATAATACAGTAGCAACCCTCTATTGTGTGCATCAAA
GGATAGAGATAAAAGACACCAAGGAAGCTTTAGACAAGATAGAGGAAGAGCAAAACAAAAGTAAGACCAC
CGCACAGCAAGCGGCCGCTGATCTTCAGACCTGGAGGAGGAGATATGAGGGACAATTGGAGAAGTGAATT
ATATAAATATAAAGTAGTAAAAATTGAACCATTAGGAGTAGCACCCACCAAGGCAAAGAGAAGAGTGGTG
CAGAGAGAAAAAAGAGCAGTGGGAATAGGAGCTTTGTTCCTTGGGTTCTTGGGAGCAGCAGGAAGCACTA
TGGGCGCAGCGTCAATGACGCTGACGGTACAGGCCAGACAATTATTGTCTGGTATAGTGCAGCAGCAGAA
CAATTTGCTGAGGGCTATTGAGGCGCAACAGCATCTGTTGCAACTCACAGTCTGGGGCATCAAGCAGCTC
CAGGCAAGAATCCTGGCTGTGGAAAGATACCTAAAGGATCAACAGCTCCTGGGGATTTGGGGTTGCTCTG
GAAAACTCATTTGCACCACTGCTGTGCCTTGGAATGCTAGTTGGAGTAATAAATCTCTGGAACAGATTTG
GAATCACACGACCTGGATGGAGTGGGACAGAGAAATTAACAATTACACAAGCTTAATACACTCCTTAATT
GAAGAATCGCAAAACCAGCAAGAAAAGAATGAACAAGAATTATTGGAATTAGATAAATGGGCAAGTTTGT
GGAATTGGTTTAACATAACAAATTGGCTGTGGTATATAAAATTATTCATAATGATAGTAGGAGGCTTGGT
AGGTTTAAGAATAGTTTTTGCTGTACTTTCTATAGTGAATAGAGTTAGGCAGGGATATTCACCATTATCG
TTTCAGACCCACCTCCCAACCCCGAGGGGACCCATGCATTGCATCTCAATTAGTCAGCAACCAGGTGTGG
AAAGTCCCCAGGCTCCCCAGCAGGCAGAAGTATGCAAAGCATGCGTCTCAATTAGTCAGCAACCATAGTC
CCGCCCCTAACTCCGCCCATCCCGCCCCTAACTCCGCCCAGTTCCGCCCATTCTCCGCCCCATGGCTGAC
TAATTTTTTTTATTTATGCAGAGGCCGAGGCCGCCTCGGCCTCTGAGCTATTCCAGAAGTAGTGAGGAGG
CTTTTTTGGAGGCCTAGGCTTTTGCAAAAAGCTTTCTAGAGGTACCACCGGAGCTTACCATGACCGAGTA
CAAGCCCACGGTGCGCCTCGCCACCCGCGACGACGTCCCCAGGGCCGTACGCACCCTCGCCGCCGCGTTC
GCCGACTACCCCGCCACGCGCCACACCGTCGATCCGGACCGCCACATCGAGCGGGTCACCGAGCTGCAAG
AACTCTTCCTCACGCGCGTCGGGCTCGACATCGGCAAGGTGTGGGTCGCGGACGACGGCGCCGCCGTGGC
GGTCTGGACCACGCCGGAGAGCGTCGAAGCGGGGGCGGTGTTCGCCGAGATCGGCCCGCGCATGGCCGAG
TTGAGCGGTTCCCGGCTGGCCGCGCAGCAACAGATGGAAGGCCTCCTGGCGCCGCACCGGCCCAAGGAGC
CCGCGTGGTTCCTGGCCACCGTCGGCGTCTCGCCCGACCACCAGGGCAAGGGTCTGGGCAGCGCCGTCGT
GCTCCCCGGAGTGGAGGCGGCCGAGCGCGCCGGGGTGCCCGCCTTCCTGGAGACCTCCGCGCCCCGCAAC
CTCCCCTTCTACGAGCGGCTCGGCTTCACCGTCACCGCCGACGTCGAGGTGCCCGAAGGACCGCGCACCT
GGTGCATGACCCGCAAGCCCGGTGCCAGTTAACGAATTCTAGATCTTGAGACAAATGGCAGTATTCATCC
ACAATTTTAAAAGAAAAGGGGGGATTGGGGGGTACAGTGCAGGGGAAAGAATAGTAGACATAATAGCAAC
AGACATACAAACTAAAGAATTACAAAAACAAATTACAAAAATTCAAAATTTTCGGGTTTATTACAGGGAC
AGCAGAGATCCACTTTGGCGCCGGCTCGAGGCCTGCAGGTGCAAAGATGGATAAAGTTTTAAACAGAGAG
GAATCTTTGCAGCTAATGGACCTTCTAGGTCTTGAAAGGAGTGGGAATTGGCTCCGGTGCCCGTCAGTGG
GCAGAGCGCACATCGCCCACAGTCCCCGAGAAGTTGGGGGGAGGGGTCGGCAATTGAACCGGTGCCTAGA
GAAGGTGGCGCGGGGTAAACTGGGAAAGTGATGTCGTGTACTGGCTCCGCCTTTTTCCCGAGGGTGGGGG
AGAACCGTATATAAGTGCAGTAGTCGCCGTGAACGTTCTTTTTCGCAACGGGTTTGCCGCCAGAACACAG
GTAAGTGCCGTGTGTGGTTCCCGCGGGCCTGGCCTCTTTACGGGTTATGGCCCTTGCGTGCCTTGAATTA
CTTCCACCTGGCTGCAGTACGTGATTCTTGATCCCGAGCTTCGGGTTGGAAGTGGGTGGGAGAGTTCGAG
GCCTTGCGCTTAAGGAGCCCCTTCGCCTCGTGCTTGAGTTGAGGCCTGGCCTGGGCGCTGGGGCCGCCGC
GTGCGAATCTGGTGGCACCTTCGCGCCTGTCTCGCTGCTTTCGATAAGTCTCTAGCCATTTAAAATTTTT
GATGACCTGCTGCGACGCTTTTTTTCTGGCAAGATAGTCTTGTAAATGCGGGCCAAGATCTGCACACTGG
TATTTCGGTTTTTGGGGCCGCGGGCGGCGACGGGGCCCGTGCGTCCCAGCGCACATGTTCGGCGAGGCGG
GGCCTGCGAGCGCGGCCACCGAGAATCGGACGGGGGTAGTCTCAAGCTGGCCGGCCTGCTCTGGTGCCTG
GCCTCGCGCCGCCGTGTATCGCCCCGCCCTGGGCGGCAAGGCTGGCCCGGTCGGCACCAGTTGCGTGAGC
GGAAAGATGGCCGCTTCCCGGCCCTGCTGCAGGGAGCTCAAAATGGAGGACGCGGCGCTCGGGAGAGCGG
GCGGGTGAGTCACCCACACAAAGGAAAAGGGCCTTTCCGTCCTCAGCCGTCGCTTCATGTGACTCCACGG
AGTACCGGGCGCCGTCCAGGCACCTCGATTAGTTCTCGAGCTTTTGGAGTACGTCGTCTTTAGGTTGGGG
GGAGGGGTTTTATGCGATGGAGTTTCCCCACACTGAGTGGGTGGAGACTGAAGTTAGGCCAGCTTGGCAC
TTGATGTAATTCTCCTTGGAATTTGCCCTTTTTGAGTTTGGATCTTGGTTCATTCTCAAGCCTCAGACAG
TGGTTCAAAGTTTTTTTCTTCCATTTCAGGTGTCGTGAGGCTAGCATCGATTGATCAACAAGTTTGTACA
AAAAAGTTGGCACCATGGGGAACGAGCTCTTTCTGGCCTTCACCACATCTCACCTCCCCTTAGCGGAGCA
GAAACTTGCCAGGTATAAACTCCGAATTGTTAAGCCACCAAAATTACCCCTAGAGAAAAAACCCAACCCT
GATAAGGATGGTCCAGATTATGAGCCCAACCTCTGGATGTGGGTAAATCCCAACATTGTGTATCCCCCTG
GAAAGCTGGAGGTCTCAGGACGTAGGAAGAGGGAGGACCTGACAAGCACACTCCCCTCCTCTCAGCCACC
CCAGAAGGAGGAAGATGCCAGCTGCTCAGAGGCCGCAGGGGTGGAATCACTGTCCCAGTCCTCCAGCAAG
CGGTCTCCCCCTCGGAAGCGGTTTGCCTTTTCCCCCAGCACCTGGGAGCTCACAGAAGAGGAGGAGGCTG
AGGACCAGGAAGACAGCTCCTCTATGGCTCTCCCATCCCCTCACAAAAGGGCCCCCCTCCAGAGTCGGAG
GCTTCGGCAAGCCAGCAGCCAGGCGGGGAGGCTCTGGTCCCGGCCCCCTCTCAATTACTTCCACCTAATT
GCCCTGGCATTAAGAAACAGTTCCCCCTGTGGCCTCAACGTGCAACAGATCTACAGTTTCACTCGAAAGC
ACTTCCCCTTTTTCCGGACGGCCCCGGAAGGCTGGAAGAATACTGTCCGTCACAATCTCTGTTTTCGAGA
CAGCTTTGAGAAAGTGCCTGTCAGCATGCAGGGCGGGGCCAGCACACGGCCTCGATCTTGCCTCTGGAAG
TTGACCGAGGAGGGACACCGCCGCTTTGCGGAGGAGGCCCGCGCCTTGGCTTCCACTCGGCTAGAAAGTA
TCCAACAGTGCATGAGCCAGCCAGATGTGATGCCCTTCCTCTTTGATCTTTTGCCAACTTTCTTGTACAA
AGTGGTTGATATCGGTAAGCCTATCCCTAACCCTCTCCTCGGTCTCGATTCTACGTAGTAATGAACTAGT
CCGTAACTTGAAAGTATTTCGATTTCTTGGCTTTATATATCTTGTGGAAAGGACGATGCTTAAAACTAAC
ACAAACAGAAACGCGTTAAGTCGACAATCAACCTCTGGATTACAAAATTTGTGAAAGATTGACTGGTATT
CTTAACTATGTTGCTCCTTTTACGCTATGTGGATACGCTGCTTTAATGCCTTTGTATCATGCTATTGCTT
CCCGTATGGCTTTCATTTTCTCCTCCTTGTATAAATCCTGGTTGCTGTCTCTTTATGAGGAGTTGTGGCC
CGTTGTCAGGCAACGTGGCGTGGTGTGCACTGTGTTTGCTGACGCAACCCCCACTGGTTGGGGCATTGCC
ACCACCTGTCAGCTCCTTTCCGGGACTTTCGCTTTCCCCCTCCCTATTGCCACGGCGGAACTCATCGCCG
CCTGCCTTGCCCGCTGCTGGACAGGGGCTCGGCTGTTGGGCACTGACAATTCCGTGGTGTTGTCGGGGAA
ATCATCGTCCTTTCCTTGGCTGCTCGCCTGTGTTGCCACCTGGATTCTGCGCGGGACGTCCTTCTGCTAC
GTCCCTTCGGCCCTCAATCCAGCGGACCTTCCTTCCCGCGGCCTGCTGCCGGCTCTGCGGCCTCTTCCGC
GTCTTCGCCTTCGCCCTCAGACGAGTCGGATCTCCCTTTGGGCCGCCTCCCCGCGTCGACTTTAAGACCA
ATGACTTACAAGGCAGCTGTAGATCTTAGCCACTTTTTAAAAGAAAAGGGGGGACTGGAAGGGCTAATTC
ACTCCCAACGAAGACAAGATCTGCTTTTTGCTTGTACTGGGTCTCTCTGGTTAGACCAGATCTGAGCCTG
GGAGCTCTCTGGCTAACTAGGGAACCCACTGCTTAAGCCTCAATAAAGCTTGCCTTGAGTGCTTCAAGTA
GTGTGTGCCCGTCTGTTGTGTGACTCTGGTAACTAGAGATCCCTCAGACCCTTTTAGTCAGTGTGGAAAA
TCTCTAGCAGTACGTATAGTAGTTCATGTCATCTTATTATTCAGTATTTATAACTTGCAAAGAAATGAAT
ATCAGAGAGTGAGAGGAACTTGTTTATTGCAGCTTATAATGGTTACAAATAAAGCAATAGCATCACAAAT
TTCACAAATAAAGCATTTTTTTCACTGCATTCTAGTTGTGGTTTGTCCAAACTCATCAATGTATCTTATC
ATGTCTGGCTCTAGCTATCCCGCCCCTAACTCCGCCCATCCCGCCCCTAACTCCGCCCAGTTCCGCCCAT
TCTCCGCCCCATGGCTGACTAATTTTTTTTATTTATGCAGAGGCCGAGGCCGCCTCGGCCTCTGAGCTAT
TCCAGAAGTAGTGAGGAGGCTTTTTTGGAGGCCTAGGGACGTACCCAATTCGCCCTATAGTGAGTCGTAT
TACGCGCGCTCACTGGCCGTCGTTTTACAACGTCGTGACTGGGAAAACCCTGGCGTTACCCAACTTAATC
GCCTTGCAGCACATCCCCCTTTCGCCAGCTGGCGTAATAGCGAAGAGGCCCGCACCGATCGCCCTTCCCA
ACAGTTGCGCAGCCTGAATGGCGAATGGG
[124 nt withheld, positions 6680-6803]
C
[91 nt withheld, positions 6805-6895]
A
[49 nt withheld, positions 6897-6945]
CCTTTGACGTTGGAGTCCACGTTCTTT
[37 nt withheld, positions 6973-7009]
ACCCTATCTCGGTCTATTCTTTTGATTTATAAGGGATTTTGCCGATTTCGGCCTATTGGTTAAAAAATGA
GCTGATTTAACAAAAATTTAACGCGAATTTTAACAAAATATTAACGCTTACAATTTAGGTGGCACTTTTC
GGGGAAATGTGCGCGGAACCCCTATTTGTTTATTTTTCTAAATACATTCAAATATGTATCCGCTCATGAG
ACAATAACCCTGATAAATGCTTCAATAATATTGAAAAAGGAAGAGTATGAGTATTCAACATTTCCGTGTC
GCCCTTATTCCCTTTTTTGCGGCATTTTGCCTTCCTGTTTTTGCTCACCCAGAAACGCTGGTGAAAGTAA
AAGATGCTGAAGATCAGTTGGGTGCACGAGTGGGTTACATCGAACTGGATCTCAACAGCGGTAAGATCCT
TGAGAGTTTTCGCCCCGAAGAACGTTTTCCAATGATGAGCACTTTTAAAGTTCTGCTATGTGGCGCGGTA
TTATCCCGTATTGACGCCGGGCAAGAGCAACTCGGTCGCCGCATACACTATTCTCAGAATGACTTGGTTG
AGTACTCACCAGTCACAGAAAAGCATCTTACGGATGGCATGACAGTAAGAGAATTATGCAGTGCTGCCAT
AACCATGAGTGATAACACTGCGGCCAACTTACTTCTGACAACGATCGGAGGACCGAAGGAGCTAACCGCT
TTTTTGCACAACATGGGGGATCATGTAACTCGCCTTGATCGTTGGGAACCGGAGCTGAATGAAGCCATAC
CAAACGACGAGCGTGACACCACGATGCCTGTAGCAATGGCAACAACGTTGCGCAAACTATTAACTGGCGA
ACTACTTACTCTAGCTTCCCGGCAACAATTAATAGACTGGATGGAGGCGGATAAAGTTGCAGGACCACTT
CTGCGCTCGGCCCTTCCGGCTGGCTGGTTTATTGCTGATAAATCTGGAGCCGGTGAGCGTGGGTCTCGCG
GTATCATTGCAGCACTGGGGCCAGATGGTAAGCCCTCCCGTATCGTAGTTATCTACACGACGGGGAGTCA
GGCAACTATGGATGAACGAAATAGACAGATCGCTGAGATAGGTGCCTCACTGATTAAGCATTGGTAACTG
TCAGACCAAGTTTACTCATATATACTTTAGATTGATTTAAAACTTCATTTTTAATTTAAAAGGATCTAGG
TGAAGATCCTTTTTGATAATCTCATGACCAAAATCCCTTAACGTGAGTTTTCGTTCCACTGAGCGTCAGA
CCCCGTAGAAAAGATCAAAGGATCTTCTTGAGATCCTTTTTTTCTGCGCGTAATCTGCTGCTTGCAAACA
AAAAAACCACCGCTACCAGCGGTGGTTTGTTTGCCGGATCAAGAGCTACCAACTCTTTTTCCGAAGGTAA
CTGGCTTCAGCAGAGCGCAGATACCAAATACTGTTCTTCTAGTGTAGCCGTAGTTAGGCCACCACTTCAA
GAACTCTGTAGCACCGCCTACATACCTCGCTCTGCTAATCCTGTTACCAGTGGCTGCTGCCAGTGGCGAT
AAGTCGTGTCTTACCGGGTTGGACTCAAGACGATAGTTACCGGATAAGGCGCAGCGGTCGGGCTGAACGG
GGGGTTCGTGCACACAGCCCAGCTTGGAGCGAACGACCTACACCGAACTGAGATACCTACAGCGTGAGCT
ATGAGAAAGCGCCACGCTTCCCGAAGGGAGAAAGGCGGACAGGTATCCGGTAAGCGGCAGGGTCGGAACA
GGAGAGCGCACGAGGGAGCTTCCAGGGGGAAACGCCTGGTATCTTTATAGTCCTGTCGGGTTTCGCCACC
TCTGACTTGAGCGTCGATTTTTGTGATGCTCGTCAGGGGGGCGGAGCCTATGGAAAAACGCCAGCAACGC
GGCCTTTTTACGGTTCCTGGCCTTTTGCTGGCCTTTTGCTCACATGTTCTTTCCTGCGTTATCCCCTGAT
TCTGTGGATAACCGTATTACCGCCTTTGAGTGAGCTGATACCGCTCGCCGCAGCCGAACGACCGAGCGCA
GCGAGTCAGTGAGCGAGGAAGCGGAAGAGCGCCCAATACGCAAACCGCCTCTCCCCGCGCGTTGGCCGAT
TCATTAATGCAGCTGGCACGACAGGTTTCCCGACTGGAAAGCGGGCAGTGAGCGCAACGCAATTAATGTG
AGTTAGCTCACTCATTAGGCACCCCAGGCTTTACACTTTATGCTTCCGGCTCGTATGTTGTGTGGAATTG
TGAGCGGATAACAATTTCACACAGGAAACAGCTATGACCATGATTACGCCAAGCGCGCAATTAACCCTCA
CTAAAGGGAACAAAAGCTGGAGCTGCAAGC
Features (pLannotate 1.2.2; 34 found; start..end, strand, type, name):
      5..231     +  promoter       RSV promoter: Rous sarcoma virus enhancer/promoter
    232..412     +  LTR            5' LTR (truncated): truncated 5' long terminal repeat (LTR) from HIV-1
    459..584     +  misc_feature   HIV-1 Ψ: packaging signal of human immunodeficiency virus type 1
    568..931     +  CDS            HIV-1 gag (fragment): gag protein from human immunodeficiency virus 1; gag
   1077..1310    +  misc_feature   RRE: The Rev response element (RRE) of HIV-1 allows for Rev-dependent mRNA export from the nucleus to the cytoplasm.
   1687..1713    +  CDS            Rev (fragment): human immunodeficiency virus 1 (HIV-1) Rev protein; rev; enhances nuclear export of unspliced and incompletely spliced viral mRNAs
   1720..1743    +  promoter       SV40 promoter (fragment): SV40 early promoter
   1744..1815    +  promoter       SV40 promoter (fragment): SV40 enhancer and early promoter
   1839..1974    +  rep_origin     SV40 ori: SV40 origin of replication
   2020..2616    +  CDS            PuroR (fragment): puromycin N-acetyltransferase; pac from Streptomyces; confers resistance to puromycin
   2665..2782    +  misc_feature   cPPT/CTS: central polypurine tract and central termination sequence of HIV-1
   2847..2913    +  CDS            small t antigen (fragment): SV40 (simian virus 40) small t antigen
   2920..4098    +  promoter       EF-1α promoter: strong constitutive promoter for human elongation factor EF-1α
   4119..4136    +  protein_bind   attB1 (fragment): mutant version of attB; core recombination site for the Gateway® BP reaction BP Clonase™
   4145..5020    +  CDS            FOXR1: FOXR1_HUMAN - Also known as FOXN5. Experimental evidence at protein level: Swiss-Prot protein existence level 1. From Homo sapiens (Human).
   5028..5045    -  protein_bind   attB2 (fragment): mutant version of attB; core recombination site for the Gateway® BP reaction BP Clonase™
   5054..5095    +  CDS            V5 tag: epitope tag from simian virus 5
   5111..5164    +  promoter       U6 promoter (fragment): RNA polymerase III promoter for human U6 snRNA
   5206..5794    +  misc_feature   WPRE: woodchuck hepatitis virus posttranscriptional regulatory element
   5845..5864    +  misc_feature   cPPT/CTS (fragment): central polypurine tract and central termination sequence of HIV-1
   5866..6099    +  LTR            3' LTR (ΔU3): self-inactivating 3' long terminal repeat (LTR) from HIV-1
   6177..6298    +  polyA_signal   SV40 poly(A) signal: SV40 polyadenylation signal
   6338..6473    +  rep_origin     SV40 ori: SV40 origin of replication
   6494..6512    -  promoter       T7 promoter: promoter for bacteriophage T7 RNA polymerase
   6520..6675    +  CDS            lacZα (fragment): LacZα fragment of β-galactosidase; lacZ fragment
   6680..7108    +  rep_origin     f1 ori (sequence partly withheld): f1 bacteriophage origin of replication; arrow indicates direction of (+) strand synthesis
   7161..7265    +  promoter       AmpR promoter: bla
   7266..8126    +  CDS            AmpR: β-lactamase; bla; confers resistance to ampicillin, carbenicillin, and related antibiotics
   8297..8885    +  rep_origin     ori: high-copy-number ColE1/pMB1/pBR322/pUC origin of replication
   9068..9160    +  CDS            lacI (fragment): lac repressor; lacI; The lac repressor binds to the lac operator to inhibit transcription in E. coli. This inhibition can be relieved by adding lactose or isopropyl-β-D-thiogalactopyranoside (IPTG).
   9173..9194    +  protein_bind   CAP binding site: CAP binding activates transcription in the presence of cAMP. E. coli catabolite activator protein
   9209..9239    +  promoter       lac promoter: promoter for the E. coli lac operon
   9247..9263    +  protein_bind   lac operator: The lac repressor binds to the lac operator to inhibit transcription in E. coli. This inhibition can be relieved by adding lactose or isopropyl-β-D-thiogalactopyranoside (IPTG). lac repressor encoded by lacI
   9308..9326    +  promoter       T3 promoter: promoter for bacteriophage T3 RNA polymerase
