[The description below was written by a language model from this plasmid's Addgene catalogue record and pLannotate feature annotations shown in this document.]
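Description:
TFORF3368 is a third-generation-style, self-inactivating lentiviral expression plasmid built on the pLX_TRC317 backbone, carrying the human transcription factor FOXR1 (also called FOXN5) as one member of a barcoded transcription factor ORF collection. It is propagated in E. coli through a high-copy ColE1/pUC-type origin with ampicillin selection (AmpR), and also carries an f1 origin and residual lac/T7/T3 cloning-vector elements. The depositor notes that the plasmid can recombine, as is common for LTR-containing vectors.

The viral genome is transcribed from an RSV promoter fused to a truncated HIV-1 5' LTR, followed by the Ψ packaging signal, a gag fragment and the RRE for Rev-dependent export, and it ends in a ΔU3 3' LTR that inactivates LTR promoter activity after integration. Inside the provirus, an SV40 early promoter/origin drives puromycin N-acetyltransferase for selecting transduced mammalian cells. Downstream, after a cPPT/CTS element that aids nuclear import, the EF-1α promoter drives the FOXR1 ORF. The ORF was inserted by Gateway cloning and is flanked by attB1 and attB2 sites, with a C-terminal V5 epitope tag for detection. A WPRE follows to enhance transcript expression.

According to the catalogue entry, each construct in the collection bears a unique 24-bp barcode that identifies the transcription factor in pooled overexpression screens. The barcode is not annotated in the feature table, so its position is not recorded there. The annotated FOXR1 coding region is also somewhat shorter than the stated insert size, which presumably includes flanking sequence.
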