Addgene plasmid #144844: TFORF3368
Purpose: Lentiviral vector for overexpressing transcription factor ORFs with unique 24-bp barcodes. Barcodes facilitate identification of transcription factors in pooled screens.
Depositing lab: Feng Zhang. Depositing organization: Broad Institute. Publication: A transcription factor atlas of directed differentiation. Joung J, Ma S, Tay T, Geiger-Schuller KR, Kirchgatterer PC, Verdine VK, Guo B, Arias-Garcia MA, Allen WE, Singh A, Kuksenko O, Abudayyeh OO, Gootenberg JS, Fu Z, Macrae RK, Buenrostro JD, Regev A, Zhang F. Cell. 2023 Jan 5;186(1):209-229.e26. doi: 10.1016/j.cell.2022.11.026. PubMed 36608654.
Backbone
  Vector backbone: pLX_TRC317
  Backbone manufacturer: Broad Institute Genetic Perturbation Platform
  Backbone size w/o insert (bp): 8264
  Vector type: Mammalian Expression, Lentiviral
  Selectable markers: Puromycin
Growth in bacteria
  Bacterial resistance: Ampicillin, 100 μg/mL
  Growth temperature: 37°C
  Growth strain: NEB Stable
  Copy number: High Copy
Gene/Insert
  Gene/Insert name: FOXR1
  Species: H. sapiens (human)
  Insert size (bp): 1085
  Entrez Gene: FOXR1 (a.k.a. FOXN5, DLNB13, MGC149486)
  Promoter: EF1a
  Tag / fusion protein: V5 (C terminal on insert)
  Cloning method: Gateway Cloning
  Sequencing primers: 5′ GGGTGGAGACTGAAGTTAGGCCAG; 3′ CACATAGCGTAAAAGGAGCAACATAG
Resource information
  A portion of this plasmid was derived from a plasmid made by: Broad Institute Genetic Perturbation Platform
Terms and licenses: Academic/Nonprofit Terms; Industry Terms: Not Available to Industry
Depositor comments: NM_181721.2 Please test multiple small colonies in case of plasmid recombination. To make this collection available in a timely manner, a portion of this collection was not fully sequenced by Addgene. If an Addgene verified full plasmid sequence is not available, please contact us prior to placing an order to request the full sequence.
How to cite: TFORF3368 was a gift from Feng Zhang (Addgene plasmid # 144844 ; http://n2t.net/addgene:144844 ; RRID:Addgene_144844)
