>Addgene plasmid #144844 | TFORF3368 | depositor partial sequence | sequence record 286647 | Insert
ATCGATTGATCAACAAGTTTGTACAAAAAAGTTGGCACCATGGGGAACGAGCTCTTTCTGGCCTTCACCA
CATCTCACCTCCCCTTAGCGGAGCAGAAACTTGCCAGGTATAAACTCCGAATTGTTAAGCCACCAAAATT
ACCCCTAGAGAAAAAACCCAACCCTGATAAGGATGGTCCAGATTATGAGCCCAACCTCTGGATGTGGGTA
AATCCCAACATTGTGTATCCCCCTGGAAAGCTGGAGGTCTCAGGACGTAGGAAGAGGGAGGACCTGACAA
GCACACTCCCCTCCTCTCAGCCACCCCAGAAGGAGGAAGATGCCAGCTGCTCAGAGGCCGCAGGGGTGGA
ATCACTGTCCCAGTCCTCCAGCAAGCGGTCTCCCCCTCGGAAGCGGTTTGCCTTTTCCCCCAGCACCTGG
GAGCTCACAGAAGAGGAGGAGGCTGAGGACCAGGAAGACAGCTCCTCTATGGCTCTCCCATCCCCTCACA
AAAGGGCCCCCCTCCAGAGTCGGAGGCTTCGGCAAGCCAGCAGCCAGGCGGGGAGGCTCTGGTCCCGGCC
CCCTCTCAATTACTTCCACCTAATTGCCCTGGCATTAAGAAACAGTTCCCCCTGTGGCCTCAACGTGCAA
CAGATCTACAGTTTCACTCGAAAGCACTTCCCCTTTTTCCGGACGGCCCCGGAAGGCTGGAAGAATACTG
TCCGTCACAATCTCTGTTTTCGAGACAGCTTTGAGAAAGTGCCTGTCAGCATGCAGGGCGGGGCCAGCAC
ACGGCCTCGATCTTGCCTCTGGAAGTTGACCGAGGAGGGACACCGCCGCTTTGCGGAGGAGGCCCGCGCC
TTGGCTTCCACTCGGCTAGAAAGTATCCAACAGTGCATGAGCCAGCCAGATGTGATGCCCTTCCTCTTTG
ATCTTTTGCCAACTTTCTTGTACAAAGTGGTTGATATCGGTAAGCCTATCCCTAACCCTCTCCTCGGTCT
CGATTCTACGTAGTAATGAACTAGTCCGTAACTTGAAAGTATTTCGATTTCTTGGCTTTATATATCTTGT
GGAAAGGACGATGCTTAAAACTAACACAAACAGAA
