>Addgene plasmid #144844 | TFORF3368 | depositor partial sequence | sequence record 286648 | Barcode
TGCTTAAAACTAACACAAACAGAA
